>Addgene plasmid #169175 | pEF1α-M2rtTA-T2A-Puro | addgene full sequence | sequence record 362474 | Addgene NGS Result
ACTCTTCCTTTTTCAATATTATTGAAGCATTTATCAGGGTTATTGTCTCATGAGCGGATACATATTTGAA
TGTATTTAGAAAAATAAACAAATAGGGGTTCCGCGCACATTTCCCCGAAAAGTGCCACCTAAATTGTAAG
CGTTAATATTTTGTTAAAATTCGCGTTAAATTTTTGTTAAATCAGCTCATTTTTTAACCAATAGGCCGAA
ATCGGCAAAATCCCTTATAAATCAAAAGAATAGACCGAGATAGGGT
[37 nt withheld, positions 257-293]
AAAGAACGTGGACTCCAACGTCAAAGG
[49 nt withheld, positions 321-369]
T
[91 nt withheld, positions 371-461]
G
[124 nt withheld, positions 463-586]
CCCATTCGCCATTCAGGCTGCGCAACTGTTGGGAAGGGCGATCGGTGCGGGCCTCTTCGCTATTACGCCA
GCTGGCGAAAGGGGGATGTGCTGCAAGGCGATTAAGTTGGGTAACGCCAGGGTTTTCCCAGTCACGACGT
TGTAAAACGACGGCCAGTGAGCGCGCCTCGTTCATTCACGTTTTTGAACCCGTGGAGGACGGGCAGACTC
GCGGTGCAAATGTGTTTTACAGCGTGATGGAGCAGATGAAGATGCTCGACACGCTGCAGAACACGCAGCT
AGATTAACCCTAGAAAGATAATCATATTGTGACGTACGTTAAAGATAATCATGTGTAAAATTGACGCATG
TGTTTTATCGGTCTGTATATCGAGGTTTATTTATTAATTTGAATAGATATTAAGTTTTATTATATTTACA
CTTACATACTAATAATAAATTCAACAAACAATTTATTTATGTTTATTTATTTATTAAAAAAAACAAAAAC
TCAAAATTTCTTCTATAAAGTAACAAAACTTTTATCGAATTCCTGCAGCCCGGGGGATCCACTAGTTCTA
GAGGGACAGCCCCCCCCCAAAGCCCCCAGGGATGTAATTACGTCCCTCCCCCGCTAGGGGGCAGCAGCGA
GCCGCCCGGGGCTCCGCTCCGGTCCGGCGCTCCCCCCGCATCCCCGAGCCGGCAGCGTGCGGGGACAGCC
CGGGCACGGGGAAGGTGGCACGGGATCGCTTTCCTCTGAACGCTTCTCGCTGCTCTTTGAGCCTGCAGAC
ACCTGGGGGGATACGGGGAAAAGGCCTCCAAGGCCAGCTTCCCACAATAAGTTGGGTGAATTTTGGCTCA
TTCCTCCTTTCTATAGGATTGAGGTCAGAGCTTTGTGATGGGAATTCTGTGGAATGTGTGTCAGTTAGGG
TGTGGAAAGTCCCGCGATCGTCGAGAGATTTCTAGCTTCGTGAGGCTCCGGTGCCCGTCAGTGGGCAGAG
CGCACATCGCCCACAGTCCCCGAGAAGTTGGGGGGAGGGGTCGGCAATTGAACCGGTGCCTAGAGAAGGT
GGCGCGGGGTAAACTGGGAAAGTGATGTCGTGTACTGGCTCCGCCTTTTTCCCGAGGGTGGGGGAGAACC
GTATATAAGTGCAGTAGTCGCCGTGAACGTTCTTTTTCGCAACGGGTTTGCCGCCAGAACACAGGTAAGT
GCCGTGTGTGGTTCCCGCGGGCCTGGCCTCTTTACGGGTTATGGCCCTTGCGTGCCTTGAATTACTTCCA
CCTGGCTCCAGTACGTGATTCTTGATCCCGAGCTGGAGCCAGGGGCGGGCCTTGCGCTTTAGGAGCCCCT
TCGCCTCGTGCTTGAGTTGAGGCCTGGCCTGGGCGCTGGGGCCGCCGCGTGCGAATCTGGTGGCACCTTC
GCGCCTGTCTCGCTGCTTTCGATAAGTCTCTAGCCATTTAAAATTTTTGATGACCTGCTGCGACGCTTTT
TTTCTGGCAAGATAGTCTTGTAAATGCGGGCCAGGATCTGCACACTGGTATTTCGGTTTTTGGGGCCGCG
GGCGGCGACGGGGCCCGTGCGTCCCAGCGCACATGTTCGGCGAGGCGGGGCCTGCGAGCGCGGCCACCGA
GAATCGGACGGGGGTAGTCTCAAGCTGGCCGGCCTGCTCTGGTGCCTGGCCTCGCGCCGCCGTGTATCGC
CCCGCCCTGGGCGGCAAGGCTGGCCCGGTCGGCACCAGTTGCGTGAGCGGAAAGATGGCCGCTTCCCGGC
CCTGCTCCAGGGGGCTCAAAATGGAGGACGCGGCGCTCGGGAGAGCGGGCGGGTGAGTCACCCACACAAA
GGAAAGGGGCCTTTCCGTCCTCAGCCGTCGCTTCATGTGACTCCACGGAGTACCGGGCGCCGTCCAGGCA
CCTCGATTAGTTCTGGAGCTTTTGGAGTACGTCGTCTTTAGGTTGGGGGGAGGGGTTTTATGCGATGGAG
TTTCCCCACACTGAGTGGGTGGAGACTGAAGTTAGGCCAGCTTGGCACTTGATGTAATTCTCCTTGGAAT
TTGCCCTTTTTGAGTTTGGATCTTGGTTCATTCTCAAGCCTCAGACAGTGGTTCAAAGTTTTTTTCTTCC
ATTTCAGGTGTCGTGAACACGTGGTCGCGGCCATCTAGAGCAACTAGCTTGGGCCCGGGAATTAATTCAC
CATGTCTAGACTGGACAAGAGCAAAGTCATAAACGGCGCTCTGGAATTACTCAATGGAGTCGGTATCGAA
GGCCTGACGACAAGGAAACTCGCTCAAAAGCTGGGAGTTGAGCAGCCTACCCTGTACTGGCACGTGAAGA
ACAAGCGGGCCCTGCTCGATGCCCTGCCAATCGAGATGCTGGACAGGCATCATACCCACTTCTGCCCCCT
GGAAGGCGAGTCATGGCAAGACTTTCTGCGGAACAACGCCAAGTCATTCCGCTGTGCTCTCCTCTCACAT
CGCGACGGGGCTAAAGTGCATCTCGGCACCCGCCCAACAGAGAAACAGTACGAAACCCTGGAAAATCAGC
TCGCGTTCCTGTGTCAGCAAGGCTTCTCCCTGGAGAACGCACTGTACGCTCTGTCCGCCGTGGGCCACTT
TACACTGGGCTGCGTATTGGAGGAACAGGAGCATCAAGTAGCAAAAGAGGAAAGAGAGACACCTACCACC
GATTCTATGCCCCCACTTCTGAGACAAGCAATTGAGCTGTTCGACCGGCAGGGAGCCGAACCTGCCTTCC
TTTTCGGCCTGGAACTAATCATATGTGGCCTGGAGAAACAGCTAAAGTGCGAAAGCGGCGGGCCGGCCGA
CGCCCTTGACGATTTTGACTTAGACATGCTCCCAGCCGATGCCCTTGACGACTTTGACCTTGATATGCTG
CCTGCTGACGCTCTTGACGATTTTGACCTTGACATGCTCCCCGGGGAATTCGGAAGCGGAGAGGGCAGAG
GAAGTCTTCTAACATGCGGTGACGTGGAGGAGAATCCCGGCCCTGATATCATGACCGAGTACAAGCCCAC
GGTGCGCCTCGCCACCCGCGACGACGTCCCCCGGGCCGTACGCACCCTCGCCGCCGCGTTCGCCGACTAC
CCCGCCACGCGCCACACCGTCGACCCGGACCGCCACATCGAGCGGGTCACCAAGCTGCAAGAACTCTTCC
TCACGCGCGTCGGGCTCGACATCGGCAAGGTGTGGGTCGCGGACGACGGCGCCGCGGTGGCGGTCTGGAC
CACGCCGGAGAGCGTCGAAGCGGGGGCGGTGTTCGCCGAGATCGGCCCGCGCATGGCCGAGTTGAGCGGT
TCCCGGCTGGCCGCGCAGCAACAGATGGAAGGCCTCCTGGCGCCGCACCGGCCCAAGGAGCCCGCGTGGT
TCCTGGCCACCGTCGGCGTCTCGCCCGACCACCAGGGCAAGGGTCTGGGCAGCGCCGTCGTGCTCCCCGG
AGTGGAGGCGGCCGAGCGCGCCGGGGTGCCCGCCTTCCTGGAGACCTCCGCGCCCCGCAACCTCCCCTTC
TACGAGCGGCTCGGCTTCACCGTCACCGCCGACGTCGAGGTGCCCGAAGGACCGCGCACCTGGTGCATGA
CCCGCAAGCCCGGTGCCTGATAAGATACATTGATGAGTTTGGACAAACCACAACTAGAATGCAGTGAAAA
AAATGCTTTATTTGTGAAATTTGTGATGCTATTGCTTTATTTGTAACCATTATAAGCTGCAATAAACAAG
TTAACAACAACAATTGCATTCATTTTATGCTTCAGGTTCAGGGGGAGGTGTGGGAGGTTTTTTAAAGCAA
GTAAAACCTCTACAAATGTGGTATGGCTGATTATGATCCGGCTGCCTCGCGCGGTACGACGCGTATACCT
AGGATCCGGCCGGCCTGCAGGTGTCCTCACAGGAACGAAGTCCCTAAAGAAACAGTGGCAGCCAGGTTTA
GCCCCGGAATTGACTGGATTCCTTTTTAGGGCCCATTGGTATGGCTTTTTCCCCGTATCCCCCCAGGTGT
CTGCAGGCTCAAAGAGCAGCGAGAAGCGTTCAGAGGAAAGCGATCCCGTGCCACCTTCCCCGTGCCCGGG
CTGTCCCCGCACGCTGCCGGCTCGGGGATGCGGGGGGAGCGCCGGACCGGAGCGGAGCCCCGGGCGGCTC
GCTGCTGCCCCCTAGCGGGGGAGGGACGTAATTACATCCCTGGGGGCTTTGGGGGGGGGCTGTCCCTCTA
GAGCGGCCGCCACCGCGGTGGAGCTCCAGCTTTTGTTCCCTTTAGTGAGGGTTAATTAGATCTTAATACG
ACTCACTATAGGGCGAATTGGGTACCGGGCCCCCCCTCGAGGTCGACGGTATCGATAAGCTTGATATCTA
TAACAAGAAAATATATATATAATAAGTTATCACGTAAGTAGAACATGAAATAACAATATAATTATCGTAT
GAGTTAAATCTTAAAAGTCACGTAAAAGATAATCATGCGTCATTTTGACTCACGCGGTCGTTATAGTTCA
AAATCAGTGACACTTACCGCATTGACAAGCACGCCTCACGGGAGCTCCAAGCGGCGACTGAGATGTCCTA
AATGCACAGCGACGGATTCGCGCTATTTAGAAAGAGAGAGCAATATTTCAAGAATGCATGCGTCAATTTT
ACGCAGACTATCTTTCTAGGGTTAATCTAGCTGCATCAGGATCATATCGTCGGGTCTTTTTTCCGGCTCA
GTCATCGCCCAAGCTGGCGCTATCTGGGCATCGGGGAGGAAGAAGCCCGTGCCTTTTCCCGCGAGGTTGA
AGCGGCATGGAAAGAGTTTGCCGAGGATGACTGCTGCTGCATTGACGTTGAGCGAAAACGCACGTTTACC
ATGATGATTCGGGAAGGTGTGGCCATGCACGCCTTTAACGGTGAACTGTTCGTTCAGGCCACCTGGGATA
CCAGTTCGTCGCGGCTTTTCCGGACACAGTTCCGGATGGTCAGCCCGAAGCGCATCAGCAACCCGAACAA
TACCGGCGACAGCCGGAACTGCCGTGCCGGTGTGCAGATTAATGACAGCGGTGCGGCGCTGGGATATTAC
GTCAGCGAGGACGGGTATCCTGGCTGGATGCCGCAGAAATGGACATGGATACCCCGTGAGTTACCCGGCG
GGCGCGCTTGGCGTAATCATGGTCATAGCTGTTTCCTGTGTGAAATTGTTATCCGCTCACAATTCCACAC
AACATACGAGCCGGAAGCATAAAGTGTAAAGCCTGGGGTGCCTAATGAGTGAGCTAACTCACATTAATTG
CGTTGCGCTCACTGCCCGCTTTCCAGTCGGGAAACCTGTCGTGCCAGCTGCATTAATGAATCGGCCAACG
CGCGGGGAGAGGCGGTTTGCGTATTGGGCGCTCTTCCGCTTCCTCGCTCACTGACTCGCTGCGCTCGGTC
GTTCGGCTGCGGCGAGCGGTATCAGCTCACTCAAAGGCGGTAATACGGTTATCCACAGAATCAGGGGATA
ACGCAGGAAAGAACATGTGAGCAAAAGGCCAGCAAAAGGCCAGGAACCGTAAAAAGGCCGCGTTGCTGGC
GTTTTTCCATAGGCTCCGCCCCCCTGACGAGCATCACAAAAATCGACGCTCAAGTCAGAGGTGGCGAAAC
CCGACAGGACTATAAAGATACCAGGCGTTTCCCCCTGGAAGCTCCCTCGTGCGCTCTCCTGTTCCGACCC
TGCCGCTTACCGGATACCTGTCCGCCTTTCTCCCTTCGGGAAGCGTGGCGCTTTCTCATAGCTCACGCTG
TAGGTATCTCAGTTCGGTGTAGGTCGTTCGCTCCAAGCTGGGCTGTGTGCACGAACCCCCCGTTCAGCCC
GACCGCTGCGCCTTATCCGGTAACTATCGTCTTGAGTCCAACCCGGTAAGACACGACTTATCGCCACTGG
CAGCAGCCACTGGTAACAGGATTAGCAGAGCGAGGTATGTAGGCGGTGCTACAGAGTTCTTGAAGTGGTG
GCCTAACTACGGCTACACTAGAAGAACAGTATTTGGTATCTGCGCTCTGCTGAAGCCAGTTACCTTCGGA
AAAAGAGTTGGTAGCTCTTGATCCGGCAAACAAACCACCGCTGGTAGCGGTGGTTTTTTTGTTTGCAAGC
AGCAGATTACGCGCAGAAAAAAAGGATCTCAAGAAGATCCTTTGATCTTTTCTACGGGGTCTGACGCTCA
GTGGAACGAAAACTCACGTTAAGGGATTTTGGTCATGAGATTATCAAAAAGGATCTTCACCTAGATCCTT
TTAAATTAAAAATGAAGTTTTAAATCAATCTAAAGTATATATGAGTAAACTTGGTCTGACAGTTACCAAT
GCTTAATCAGTGAGGCACCTATCTCAGCGATCTGTCTATTTCGTTCATCCATAGTTGCCTGACTCCCCGT
CGTGTAGATAACTACGATACGGGAGGGCTTACCATCTGGCCCCAGTGCTGCAATGATACCGCGAGACCCA
CGCTCACCGGCTCCAGATTTATCAGCAATAAACCAGCCAGCCGGAAGGGCCGAGCGCAGAAGTGGTCCTG
CAACTTTATCCGCCTCCATCCAGTCTATTAATTGTTGCCGGGAAGCTAGAGTAAGTAGTTCGCCAGTTAA
TAGTTTGCGCAACGTTGTTGCCATTGCTACAGGCATCGTGGTGTCACGCTCGTCGTTTGGTATGGCTTCA
TTCAGCTCCGGTTCCCAACGATCAAGGCGAGTTACATGATCCCCCATGTTGTGCAAAAAAGCGGTTAGCT
CCTTCGGTCCTCCGATCGTTGTCAGAAGTAAGTTGGCCGCAGTGTTATCACTCATGGTTATGGCAGCACT
GCATAATTCTCTTACTGTCATGCCATCCGTAAGATGCTTTTCTGTGACTGGTGAGTACTCAACCAAGTCA
TTCTGAGAATAGTGTATGCGGCGACCGAGTTGCTCTTGCCCGGCGTCAATACGGGATAATACCGCGCCAC
ATAGCAGAACTTTAAAAGTGCTCATCATTGGAAAACGTTCTTCGGGGCGAAAACTCTCAAGGATCTTACC
GCTGTTGAGATCCAGTTCGATGTAACCCACTCGTGCACCCAACTGATCTTCAGCATCTTTTACTTTCACC
AGCGTTTCTGGGTGAGCAAAAACAGGAAGGCAAAATGCCGCAAAAAAGGGAATAAGGGCGACACGGAAAT
GTTGAATACTCAT
Features (pLannotate 1.2.2; 25 found; start..end, strand, type, name):
      1..105     -  promoter       AmpR promoter: bla
    158..586     -  rep_origin     f1 ori (sequence partly withheld): f1 bacteriophage origin of replication; arrow indicates direction of (+) strand synthesis
    591..746     -  CDS            lacZα (fragment): LacZα fragment of β-galactosidase; lacZ fragment
    748..867     +  CDS            B (fragment): PORTL_LAMBD - Experimental evidence at protein level: Swiss-Prot protein existence level 1. Forms the portal vertex of the capsid (PubMed:6228056, PubMed:6232391). This portal plays critical roles in head assembly, genome packaging, neck/tail attachment, and genome ejection (Probable). The portal protein multimerizes as a single ring-shaped homododecamer arranged around a central channel (PubMed:6232391). Binds to the terminase subunits to form the packaging machine (PubMed:7799432). From Escherichia phage lambda (Bacteriophage lambda).
   1109..1149    -  misc_feature   MCS (fragment): pBluescript multiple cloning site
   1392..1434    -  CDS            SB100X (fragment): hyperactive variant of the Sleeping Beauty transposase (Mátés et al., 2009)
   1434..1467    -  CDS            SB100X (fragment): hyperactive variant of the Sleeping Beauty transposase (Mátés et al., 2009)
   1473..1509    +  promoter       SV40 promoter (fragment): SV40 enhancer and early promoter
   1540..2702    +  promoter       EF-1α promoter: strong constitutive promoter for human elongation factor EF-1α
   2758..3455    +  CDS            rtTA3 (fragment): reverse tetracycline transactivator 3 activates expression from Tet-responsive promoters in the presence of doxycycline
   3385..3495    +  CDS            VP48: 3 tandem repeats of the minimal activation domain of herpes simplex virus VP16 (Cheng et al., 2013)
   3577..4176    +  CDS            PuroR: puromycin N-acetyltransferase; pac from Streptomyces alboniger; confers resistance to puromycin
   4177..4298    -  polyA_signal   SV40 poly(A) signal: SV40 polyadenylation signal
   4321..4404    -  CDS            large T antigen (fragment): large T antigen from SV40 (simian virus 40)
   4783..4812    -  misc_feature   MCS (fragment): pBluescript multiple cloning site
   4825..4843    -  promoter       T3 promoter: promoter for bacteriophage T3 RNA polymerase
   4850..4868    +  promoter       T7 promoter: promoter for bacteriophage T7 RNA polymerase
   4877..4924    -  misc_feature   MCS (fragment): pBluescript multiple cloning site
   5237..5704    +  CDS            B (fragment): PORTL_LAMBD - Experimental evidence at protein level: Swiss-Prot protein existence level 1. Forms the portal vertex of the capsid (PubMed:6228056, PubMed:6232391). This portal plays critical roles in head assembly, genome packaging, neck/tail attachment, and genome ejection (Probable). The portal protein multimerizes as a single ring-shaped homododecamer arranged around a central channel (PubMed:6232391). Binds to the terminase subunits to form the packaging machine (PubMed:7799432). From Escherichia phage lambda (Bacteriophage lambda).
   5742..5758    -  protein_bind   lac operator: The lac repressor binds to the lac operator to inhibit transcription in E. coli. This inhibition can be relieved by adding lactose or isopropyl-β-D-thiogalactopyranoside (IPTG). lac repressor encoded by lacI
   5766..5796    -  promoter       lac promoter: promoter for the E. coli lac operon
   5811..5832    -  protein_bind   CAP binding site: CAP binding activates transcription in the presence of cAMP. E. coli catabolite activator protein
   5845..5937    -  CDS            lacI (fragment): lac repressor; lacI; The lac repressor binds to the lac operator to inhibit transcription in E. coli. This inhibition can be relieved by adding lactose or isopropyl-β-D-thiogalactopyranoside (IPTG).
   6120..6708    -  rep_origin     ori: high-copy-number ColE1/pMB1/pBR322/pUC origin of replication
   6879..7739    -  CDS            AmpR: β-lactamase; bla; confers resistance to ampicillin, carbenicillin, and related antibiotics
