[The description below was written by a language model from this plasmid's Addgene catalogue record and pLannotate feature annotations shown in this document.]
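Description:
pEF1α-M2rtTA-T2A-Puro is a piggyBac transposon plasmid of about 7.7 kb for mammalian expression, built on the commercial SPB-007 backbone. It supplies the transactivator half of a two-plasmid Tet-On system. In bacteria it is maintained as a high-copy plasmid through a ColE1/pUC-type origin and selected with ampicillin (AmpR, with its own bla promoter). The backbone also carries an f1 origin and pBluescript-derived remnants, including lacZα and MCS fragments, lac promoter/operator elements, and T3 and T7 promoters. The automated annotation does not label the piggyBac terminal repeats themselves. It does report short matches to Sleeping Beauty transposase, SV40 large T antigen and lambda portal protein, which are probably incidental or stuffer sequence rather than functional parts.

The payload, which the record places between the two transposon ITRs, is a single open reading frame driven by the strong constitutive human EF-1α promoter. It encodes the reverse tetracycline transactivator M2rtTA (annotated as an rtTA3-like sequence with VP16-derived minimal activation repeats), joined through a GSG linker and T2A self-cleaving peptide to puromycin N-acetyltransferase. An SV40 polyadenylation signal is annotated immediately downstream, though on the opposite strand. Although the catalogue text refers to an "M2rtTA promoter", M2rtTA is the coding sequence and EF1α is the promoter. The depositor notes an E48K substitution in PuroR that is not known to affect function.

When the plasmid is co-transfected with a piggyBac transposase source, the cassette integrates into the genome, and puromycin selects cells that express rtTA. It is designed to pair with a companion TRE-transgene transposon carrying a different resistance marker, so double integrants can be selected in a single step. Keeping the two components on separate plasmids lets users adjust the TRE/M2rtTA ratio to obtain robust doxycycline-dependent expression with minimal leakage in human pluripotent stem cells.
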