Addgene plasmid #169175: pEF1α-M2rtTA-T2A-Puro
Purpose: piggyBac co-transfection transposon containing M2rtTA promoter linked with Puromycin resistance gene, through T2A with GSG linker, subcloned between ends of two ITRs. Pairs with #169174
Depositing lab: Igor Slukvin. Depositing organization: University of Wisconsin, Madison. Publication: SOX17 integrates HOXA and arterial programs in hemogenic endothelium to drive definitive lympho-myeloid hematopoiesis. Jung HS, Uenishi G, Park MA, Liu P, Suknuntha K, Raymond M, Choi YJ, Thomson JA, Ong IM, Slukvin II. Cell Rep. 2021 Feb 16;34(7):108758. doi: 10.1016/j.celrep.2021.108758. PubMed 33596423.
Backbone
  Vector backbone: SPB-007
  Backbone manufacturer: Transposagen Bio
  Total vector size (bp): 7741
  Modifications to backbone: M2rtTA promoter linked with Puromycin resistance gene, through T2A, with GSG linker, peptide sequence, is subcloned between ends of the two ITRs
  Vector type: Mammalian Expression ; piggyBac transposon
  Selectable markers: Puromycin
Growth in bacteria
  Bacterial resistance: Ampicillin, 100 μg/mL
  Growth temperature: 37°C
  Growth strain: DH5alpha
  Copy number: High Copy
Gene/Insert
  Gene/Insert name: M2rtTA-T2A-Puro
  Insert size (bp): 1419
  Mutation: See Depositor Comments Below
  Promoter: EF1a
  Cloning method: Ligation Independent Cloning
  Sequencing primers: 5′ CCCTTTTTGAGTTTGGATCTTGG, ACCTTCTCTAGGCACCGGTT; 3′ AAAAAGCCATACCAATGGGCC
Terms and licenses: Academic/Nonprofit Terms; Industry Terms: Not Available to Industry
Depositor comments: For use in Tet-On inducible expression systems: The use of two different antibiotic-resistance genes allows for the selection of clones that incorporate the two vectors in a single step. Although all transgene sequences for conditional gene expression could be potentially cloned into a single plasmid, a two plasmid system provides more flexibility and permits the adjustment of the TRE/M2rtTA ratio to optimize hPSC generation with robust DOX-dependent gene expression, while avoiding transgene leakage. Please note: Plasmid contains an E48K mutation in PuroR. This mutation is not known to affect plasmid function.
How to cite: pEF1α-M2rtTA-T2A-Puro was a gift from Igor Slukvin (Addgene plasmid # 169175 ; http://n2t.net/addgene:169175 ; RRID:Addgene_169175)
